Addgene plasmid #143628: TFORF2822
Purpose: Lentiviral vector for overexpressing transcription factor ORFs with unique 24-bp barcodes. Barcodes facilitate identification of transcription factors in pooled screens.
Depositing lab: Feng Zhang. Depositing organization: Broad Institute. Publication: A transcription factor atlas of directed differentiation. Joung J, Ma S, Tay T, Geiger-Schuller KR, Kirchgatterer PC, Verdine VK, Guo B, Arias-Garcia MA, Allen WE, Singh A, Kuksenko O, Abudayyeh OO, Gootenberg JS, Fu Z, Macrae RK, Buenrostro JD, Regev A, Zhang F. Cell. 2023 Jan 5;186(1):209-229.e26. doi: 10.1016/j.cell.2022.11.026. PubMed 36608654.
Backbone
  Vector backbone: pLX_TRC317
  Backbone manufacturer: Broad Institute Genetic Perturbation Platform
  Backbone size w/o insert (bp): 8264
  Vector type: Mammalian Expression, Lentiviral
  Selectable markers: Puromycin
Growth in bacteria
  Bacterial resistance: Ampicillin, 100 μg/mL
  Growth temperature: 37°C
  Growth strain: NEB Stable
  Copy number: High Copy
Gene/Insert
  Gene/Insert name: IKZF4
  Species: H. sapiens (human)
  Insert size (bp): 1859
  Entrez Gene: IKZF4 (a.k.a. EOS, ZNFN1A4)
  Promoter: EF1a
  Cloning method: Unknown
  Sequencing primers: 5′ GGGTGGAGACTGAAGTTAGGCCAG; 3′ CACATAGCGTAAAAGGAGCAACATAG
Terms and licenses: Academic/Nonprofit Terms; Industry Terms: Not Available to Industry
Depositor comments: XM_017019809,XM_017019805,XM_017019807,XM_017019806,XM_017019810,XM_017019811,XM_017019808,NM_022465,ENST00000262032,ENST00000431367,ENST00000547167 . The transcription factor ORF portion of this plasmid was synthesized by Genewiz. Please test multiple small colonies in case of plasmid recombination. To make this collection available in a timely manner, a portion of this collection was not fully sequenced by Addgene. If an Addgene verified full plasmid sequence is not available, please contact us prior to placing an order to request the full sequence.
How to cite: TFORF2822 was a gift from Feng Zhang (Addgene plasmid # 143628 ; http://n2t.net/addgene:143628 ; RRID:Addgene_143628)
