[The description below was written by a language model from this plasmid's Addgene catalogue record and pLannotate feature annotations shown in this document.]
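Description:
TFORF2822 is a third-generation-style, self-inactivating lentiviral expression plasmid built on the pLX_TRC317 backbone and carrying the human transcription factor IKZF4 (also known as EOS or ZNFN1A4). It belongs to a barcoded collection of transcription factor ORFs. In bacteria it replicates from a high-copy ColE1/pUC-type origin and is selected with ampicillin through the bla gene. An f1 origin and remnants of a lac/T7/T3 cloning region are also present in the backbone. The depositor warns that recombination can occur, as is common for plasmids with repeated LTR sequences.

The viral portion begins with an RSV promoter fused to a truncated HIV-1 5' LTR, which makes genomic RNA production Tat-independent. This is followed by the Ψ packaging signal with a gag fragment, the RRE for Rev-dependent nuclear export, and a cPPT/CTS element. The region ends in a ΔU3 3' LTR, with an SV40 polyadenylation signal just downstream. Two expression units lie between the LTRs. An SV40 early promoter drives puromycin N-acetyltransferase for selection of transduced mammalian cells. A full EF-1α promoter drives the IKZF4 coding sequence, with a WPRE downstream to enhance transcript stability and expression.

According to the catalogue entry, each ORF in the collection is paired with a unique 24-bp barcode. The feature table does not annotate the barcode, so its position is not stated. The short U6 promoter fragment annotated just after the ORF is probably only a residual sequence rather than a functional Pol III unit. The construct is intended for packaging into lentivirus and stable overexpression of IKZF4, particularly in pooled screens where barcodes identify which factor each cell received, as in directed differentiation studies.
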