Features (pLannotate 1.2.2; 31 found; start..end, strand, type, name):
      5..231     +  promoter       RSV promoter: Rous sarcoma virus enhancer/promoter
    232..412     +  LTR            5' LTR (truncated): truncated 5' long terminal repeat (LTR) from HIV-1
    459..584     +  misc_feature   HIV-1 Ψ: packaging signal of human immunodeficiency virus type 1
    568..931     +  CDS            HIV-1 gag (fragment): gag protein from human immunodeficiency virus 1; gag
   1077..1310    +  misc_feature   RRE: The Rev response element (RRE) of HIV-1 allows for Rev-dependent mRNA export from the nucleus to the cytoplasm.
   1687..1713    +  CDS            Rev (fragment): human immunodeficiency virus 1 (HIV-1) Rev protein; rev; enhances nuclear export of unspliced and incompletely spliced viral mRNAs
   1720..1743    +  promoter       SV40 promoter (fragment): SV40 early promoter
   1744..1815    +  promoter       SV40 promoter (fragment): SV40 enhancer and early promoter
   1839..1974    +  rep_origin     SV40 ori: SV40 origin of replication
   2020..2616    +  CDS            PuroR (fragment): puromycin N-acetyltransferase; pac from Streptomyces; confers resistance to puromycin
   2665..2782    +  misc_feature   cPPT/CTS: central polypurine tract and central termination sequence of HIV-1
   2847..2913    +  CDS            small t antigen (fragment): SV40 (simian virus 40) small t antigen
   2920..4098    +  promoter       EF-1α promoter: strong constitutive promoter for human elongation factor EF-1α
   4115..5869    +  CDS            IKZF4: IKZF4_HUMAN - Also known as KIAA1782, ZNFN1A4. Experimental evidence at protein level: Swiss-Prot protein existence level 1. DNA-binding protein that binds to the 5'GGGAATRCC-3' Ikaros- binding sequence. Transcriptional repressor. Interacts with SPI1 and MITF to repress transcription of the CTSK and ACP5 promoters via recruitment of corepressors SIN3A and CTBP2. May be involved in the development of central and peripheral nervous systems. Essential for the inhibitory function of regulatory T-cells (Treg). Mediates FOXP3- mediated gene silencing in regulatory T-cells (Treg) via recruitment of c
   5885..5938    +  promoter       U6 promoter (fragment): RNA polymerase III promoter for human U6 snRNA
   5980..6568    +  misc_feature   WPRE: woodchuck hepatitis virus posttranscriptional regulatory element
   6619..6638    +  misc_feature   cPPT/CTS (fragment): central polypurine tract and central termination sequence of HIV-1
   6640..6873    +  LTR            3' LTR (ΔU3): self-inactivating 3' long terminal repeat (LTR) from HIV-1
   6951..7072    +  polyA_signal   SV40 poly(A) signal: SV40 polyadenylation signal
   7112..7247    +  rep_origin     SV40 ori: SV40 origin of replication
   7268..7286    -  promoter       T7 promoter: promoter for bacteriophage T7 RNA polymerase
   7294..7449    +  CDS            lacZα (fragment): LacZα fragment of β-galactosidase; lacZ fragment
   7454..7882    +  rep_origin     f1 ori (sequence partly withheld): f1 bacteriophage origin of replication; arrow indicates direction of (+) strand synthesis
   7935..8039    +  promoter       AmpR promoter: bla
   8040..8900    +  CDS            AmpR: β-lactamase; bla; confers resistance to ampicillin, carbenicillin, and related antibiotics
   9071..9659    +  rep_origin     ori: high-copy-number ColE1/pMB1/pBR322/pUC origin of replication
   9842..9934    +  CDS            lacI (fragment): lac repressor; lacI; The lac repressor binds to the lac operator to inhibit transcription in E. coli. This inhibition can be relieved by adding lactose or isopropyl-β-D-thiogalactopyranoside (IPTG).
   9947..9968    +  protein_bind   CAP binding site: CAP binding activates transcription in the presence of cAMP. E. coli catabolite activator protein
   9983..10013   +  promoter       lac promoter: promoter for the E. coli lac operon
  10021..10037   +  protein_bind   lac operator: The lac repressor binds to the lac operator to inhibit transcription in E. coli. This inhibition can be relieved by adding lactose or isopropyl-β-D-thiogalactopyranoside (IPTG). lac repressor encoded by lacI
  10082..10100   +  promoter       T3 promoter: promoter for bacteriophage T3 RNA polymerase
>Addgene plasmid #143628 | TFORF2822 | addgene full sequence | sequence record 400481 | Addgene NGS Result
TTAATGTAGTCTTATGCAATACTCTTGTAGTCTTGCAACATGGTAACGATGAGTTAGCAACATGCCTTAC
AAGGAGAGAAAAAGCACCGTGCATGCCGATTGGTGGAAGTAAGGTGGTACGATCGTGCCTTATTAGGAAG
GCAACAGACGGGTCTGACATGGATTGGACGAACCACTGAATTGCCGCATTGCAGAGATATTGTATTTAAG
TGCCTAGCTCGATACATAAACGGGTCTCTCTGGTTAGACCAGATCTGAGCCTGGGAGCTCTCTGGCTAAC
TAGGGAACCCACTGCTTAAGCCTCAATAAAGCTTGCCTTGAGTGCTTCAAGTAGTGTGTGCCCGTCTGTT
GTGTGACTCTGGTAACTAGAGATCCCTCAGACCCTTTTAGTCAGTGTGGAAAATCTCTAGCAGTGGCGCC
CGAACAGGGACTTGAAAGCGAAAGGGAAACCAGAGGAGCTCTCTCGACGCAGGACTCGGCTTGCTGAAGC
GCGCACGGCAAGAGGCGAGGGGCGGCGACTGGTGAGTACGCCAAAAATTTTGACTAGCGGAGGCTAGAAG
GAGAGAGATGGGTGCGAGAGCGTCAGTATTAAGCGGGGGAGAATTAGATCGCGATGGGAAAAAATTCGGT
TAAGGCCAGGGGGAAAGAAAAAATATAAATTAAAACATATAGTATGGGCAAGCAGGGAGCTAGAACGATT
CGCAGTTAATCCTGGCCTGTTAGAAACATCAGAAGGCTGTAGACAAATACTGGGACAGCTACAACCATCC
CTTCAGACAGGATCAGAAGAACTTAGATCATTATATAATACAGTAGCAACCCTCTATTGTGTGCATCAAA
GGATAGAGATAAAAGACACCAAGGAAGCTTTAGACAAGATAGAGGAAGAGCAAAACAAAAGTAAGACCAC
CGCACAGCAAGCGGCCGCTGATCTTCAGACCTGGAGGAGGAGATATGAGGGACAATTGGAGAAGTGAATT
ATATAAATATAAAGTAGTAAAAATTGAACCATTAGGAGTAGCACCCACCAAGGCAAAGAGAAGAGTGGTG
CAGAGAGAAAAAAGAGCAGTGGGAATAGGAGCTTTGTTCCTTGGGTTCTTGGGAGCAGCAGGAAGCACTA
TGGGCGCAGCGTCAATGACGCTGACGGTACAGGCCAGACAATTATTGTCTGGTATAGTGCAGCAGCAGAA
CAATTTGCTGAGGGCTATTGAGGCGCAACAGCATCTGTTGCAACTCACAGTCTGGGGCATCAAGCAGCTC
CAGGCAAGAATCCTGGCTGTGGAAAGATACCTAAAGGATCAACAGCTCCTGGGGATTTGGGGTTGCTCTG
GAAAACTCATTTGCACCACTGCTGTGCCTTGGAATGCTAGTTGGAGTAATAAATCTCTGGAACAGATTTG
GAATCACACGACCTGGATGGAGTGGGACAGAGAAATTAACAATTACACAAGCTTAATACACTCCTTAATT
GAAGAATCGCAAAACCAGCAAGAAAAGAATGAACAAGAATTATTGGAATTAGATAAATGGGCAAGTTTGT
GGAATTGGTTTAACATAACAAATTGGCTGTGGTATATAAAATTATTCATAATGATAGTAGGAGGCTTGGT
AGGTTTAAGAATAGTTTTTGCTGTACTTTCTATAGTGAATAGAGTTAGGCAGGGATATTCACCATTATCG
TTTCAGACCCACCTCCCAACCCCGAGGGGACCCATGCATTGCATCTCAATTAGTCAGCAACCAGGTGTGG
AAAGTCCCCAGGCTCCCCAGCAGGCAGAAGTATGCAAAGCATGCGTCTCAATTAGTCAGCAACCATAGTC
CCGCCCCTAACTCCGCCCATCCCGCCCCTAACTCCGCCCAGTTCCGCCCATTCTCCGCCCCATGGCTGAC
TAATTTTTTTTATTTATGCAGAGGCCGAGGCCGCCTCGGCCTCTGAGCTATTCCAGAAGTAGTGAGGAGG
CTTTTTTGGAGGCCTAGGCTTTTGCAAAAAGCTTTCTAGAGGTACCACCGGAGCTTACCATGACCGAGTA
CAAGCCCACGGTGCGCCTCGCCACCCGCGACGACGTCCCCAGGGCCGTACGCACCCTCGCCGCCGCGTTC
GCCGACTACCCCGCCACGCGCCACACCGTCGATCCGGACCGCCACATCGAGCGGGTCACCGAGCTGCAAG
AACTCTTCCTCACGCGCGTCGGGCTCGACATCGGCAAGGTGTGGGTCGCGGACGACGGCGCCGCCGTGGC
GGTCTGGACCACGCCGGAGAGCGTCGAAGCGGGGGCGGTGTTCGCCGAGATCGGCCCGCGCATGGCCGAG
TTGAGCGGTTCCCGGCTGGCCGCGCAGCAACAGATGGAAGGCCTCCTGGCGCCGCACCGGCCCAAGGAGC
CCGCGTGGTTCCTGGCCACCGTCGGCGTCTCGCCCGACCACCAGGGCAAGGGTCTGGGCAGCGCCGTCGT
GCTCCCCGGAGTGGAGGCGGCCGAGCGCGCCGGGGTGCCCGCCTTCCTGGAGACCTCCGCGCCCCGCAAC
CTCCCCTTCTACGAGCGGCTCGGCTTCACCGTCACCGCCGACGTCGAGGTGCCCGAAGGACCGCGCACCT
GGTGCATGACCCGCAAGCCCGGTGCCAGTTAACGAATTCTAGATCTTGAGACAAATGGCAGTATTCATCC
ACAATTTTAAAAGAAAAGGGGGGATTGGGGGGTACAGTGCAGGGGAAAGAATAGTAGACATAATAGCAAC
AGACATACAAACTAAAGAATTACAAAAACAAATTACAAAAATTCAAAATTTTCGGGTTTATTACAGGGAC
AGCAGAGATCCACTTTGGCGCCGGCTCGAGGCCTGCAGGTGCAAAGATGGATAAAGTTTTAAACAGAGAG
GAATCTTTGCAGCTAATGGACCTTCTAGGTCTTGAAAGGAGTGGGAATTGGCTCCGGTGCCCGTCAGTGG
GCAGAGCGCACATCGCCCACAGTCCCCGAGAAGTTGGGGGGAGGGGTCGGCAATTGAACCGGTGCCTAGA
GAAGGTGGCGCGGGGTAAACTGGGAAAGTGATGTCGTGTACTGGCTCCGCCTTTTTCCCGAGGGTGGGGG
AGAACCGTATATAAGTGCAGTAGTCGCCGTGAACGTTCTTTTTCGCAACGGGTTTGCCGCCAGAACACAG
GTAAGTGCCGTGTGTGGTTCCCGCGGGCCTGGCCTCTTTACGGGTTATGGCCCTTGCGTGCCTTGAATTA
CTTCCACCTGGCTGCAGTACGTGATTCTTGATCCCGAGCTTCGGGTTGGAAGTGGGTGGGAGAGTTCGAG
GCCTTGCGCTTAAGGAGCCCCTTCGCCTCGTGCTTGAGTTGAGGCCTGGCCTGGGCGCTGGGGCCGCCGC
GTGCGAATCTGGTGGCACCTTCGCGCCTGTCTCGCTGCTTTCGATAAGTCTCTAGCCATTTAAAATTTTT
GATGACCTGCTGCGACGCTTTTTTTCTGGCAAGATAGTCTTGTAAATGCGGGCCAAGATCTGCACACTGG
TATTTCGGTTTTTGGGGCCGCGGGCGGCGACGGGGCCCGTGCGTCCCAGCGCACATGTTCGGCGAGGCGG
GGCCTGCGAGCGCGGCCACCGAGAATCGGACGGGGGTAGTCTCAAGCTGGCCGGCCTGCTCTGGTGCCTG
GCCTCGCGCCGCCGTGTATCGCCCCGCCCTGGGCGGCAAGGCTGGCCCGGTCGGCACCAGTTGCGTGAGC
GGAAAGATGGCCGCTTCCCGGCCCTGCTGCAGGGAGCTCAAAATGGAGGACGCGGCGCTCGGGAGAGCGG
GCGGGTGAGTCACCCACACAAAGGAAAAGGGCCTTTCCGTCCTCAGCCGTCGCTTCATGTGACTCCACGG
AGTACCGGGCGCCGTCCAGGCACCTCGATTAGTTCTCGAGCTTTTGGAGTACGTCGTCTTTAGGTTGGGG
GGAGGGGTTTTATGCGATGGAGTTTCCCCACACTGAGTGGGTGGAGACTGAAGTTAGGCCAGCTTGGCAC
TTGATGTAATTCTCCTTGGAATTTGCCCTTTTTGAGTTTGGATCTTGGTTCATTCTCAAGCCTCAGACAG
TGGTTCAAAGTTTTTTTCTTCCATTTCAGGTGTCGTGAGGCTAGCACCGCCACCATGCATACACCACCCG
CACTCCCTCGCCGTTTCCAAGGCGGCGGCCGCGTTCGCACCCCAGGGTCTCACCGGCAAGGGAAGGATAA
TCTGGAGAGGGATCCCTCAGGAGGGTGTGTTCCGGATTTCTTGCCTCAGGCCCAAGACTCCAACCATTTT
ATAATGGAATCTTTATTTTGTGAAAGTAGCGGGGACTCATCTCTGGAGAAGGAGTTCCTCGGGGCCCCAG
TGGGGCCCTCGGTGAGCACCCCCAACAGCCAGCACTCTTCTCCTAGCCGCTCACTCAGTGCCAACTCCAT
CAAGGTGGAGATGTACAGCGATGAGGAGTCAAGCAGACTGCTGGGGCCAGATGAGCGGCTCCTGGAAAAG
GACGACAGCGTGATTGTGGAAGATTCATTGTCTGAGCCCCTGGGCTACTGTGATGGGAGTGGGCCAGAGC
CTCACTCCCCTGGGGGCATCCGGCTGCCCAATGGCAAGCTCAAGTGTGACGTCTGCGGCATGGTCTGTAT
TGGACCCAACGTGCTCATGGTGCACAAGCGCAGTCACACTGGTGAAAGGCCCTTCCATTGCAACCAGTGT
GGTGCCTCCTTCACCCAGAAGGGGAACCTGCTGCGCCACATCAAGCTGCACTCTGGGGAGAAGCCCTTTA
AATGTCCCTTCTGCAACTATGCCTGCCGCCGGCGTGATGCACTCACTGGTCACCTCCGCACACACTCAGT
CTCCTCTCCCACAGTGGGCAAGCCCTACAAGTGTAACTACTGTGGCCGGAGCTACAAACAGCAGAGTACC
CTGGAGGAGCACAAGGAGCGGTGCCATAACTACCTACAGAGTCTCAGCACTGAAGCCCAAGCTTTGGCTG
GCCAACCAGGTGACGAAATACGTGACCTGGAGATGGTGCCAGACTCCATGCTGCACTCATCCTCTGAGCG
GCCAACTTTCATCGATCGTCTGGCCAATAGCCTCACCAAACGCAAGCGTTCCACACCCCAGAAGTTTGTA
GGCGAAAAGCAGATGCGCTTCAGCCTCTCAGACCTCCCCTATGATGTGAACTCGGGTGGCTATGAAAAGG
ATGTGGAGTTGGTGGCACACCACAGCCTAGAGCCTGGCTTTGGAAGTTCCCTGGCCTTTGTGGGTGCAGA
GCATCTGCGTCCCCTCCGCCTTCCACCCACCAATTGCATCTCAGAACTCACGCCTGTCATCAGCTCTGTC
TACACCCAGATGCAGCCCCTCCCTGGTCGACTGGAGCTTCCAGGATCCCGAGAAGCAGGTGAGGGACCTG
AGGACCTGGCTGATGGAGGTCCCCTCCTCTACCGGCCCCGAGGCCCCCTGACTGACCCTGGGGCATCCCC
CAGCAATGGCTGCCAGGACTCCACAGACACAGAAAGCAACCACGAAGATCGGGTTGCGGGGGTGGTATCC
CTCCCTCAGGGTCCCCCACCCCAGCCACCTCCCACCATTGTGGTGGGCCGGCACAGTCCTGCCTACGCCA
AAGAGGACCCCAAGCCACAGGAGGGGTTATTGCGGGGCACCCCAGGCCCCTCCAAGGAAGTGCTTCGGGT
GGTGGGCGAGAGTGGTGAGCCTGTGAAGGCCTTCAAGTGTGAGCACTGCCGTATCCTCTTCCTGGACCAC
GTCATGTTCACTATCCACATGGGCTGCCATGGCTTCAGAGACCCTTTTGAGTGCAACATCTGTGGTTATC
ACAGCCAGGACCGGTACGAATTCTCTTCCCACATTGTCCGGGGGGAGCATAAGGTGGGCTAGTAATGAAC
TAGTCCGTAACTTGAAAGTATTTCGATTTCTTGGCTTTATATATCTTGTGGAAAGGACGAAGTATGCCGC
GTCTTACCACCGCGACGCGTTAAGTCGACAATCAACCTCTGGATTACAAAATTTGTGAAAGATTGACTGG
TATTCTTAACTATGTTGCTCCTTTTACGCTATGTGGATACGCTGCTTTAATGCCTTTGTATCATGCTATT
GCTTCCCGTATGGCTTTCATTTTCTCCTCCTTGTATAAATCCTGGTTGCTGTCTCTTTATGAGGAGTTGT
GGCCCGTTGTCAGGCAACGTGGCGTGGTGTGCACTGTGTTTGCTGACGCAACCCCCACTGGTTGGGGCAT
TGCCACCACCTGTCAGCTCCTTTCCGGGACTTTCGCTTTCCCCCTCCCTATTGCCACGGCGGAACTCATC
GCCGCCTGCCTTGCCCGCTGCTGGACAGGGGCTCGGCTGTTGGGCACTGACAATTCCGTGGTGTTGTCGG
GGAAATCATCGTCCTTTCCTTGGCTGCTCGCCTGTGTTGCCACCTGGATTCTGCGCGGGACGTCCTTCTG
CTACGTCCCTTCGGCCCTCAATCCAGCGGACCTTCCTTCCCGCGGCCTGCTGCCGGCTCTGCGGCCTCTT
CCGCGTCTTCGCCTTCGCCCTCAGACGAGTCGGATCTCCCTTTGGGCCGCCTCCCCGCGTCGACTTTAAG
ACCAATGACTTACAAGGCAGCTGTAGATCTTAGCCACTTTTTAAAAGAAAAGGGGGGACTGGAAGGGCTA
ATTCACTCCCAACGAAGACAAGATCTGCTTTTTGCTTGTACTGGGTCTCTCTGGTTAGACCAGATCTGAG
CCTGGGAGCTCTCTGGCTAACTAGGGAACCCACTGCTTAAGCCTCAATAAAGCTTGCCTTGAGTGCTTCA
AGTAGTGTGTGCCCGTCTGTTGTGTGACTCTGGTAACTAGAGATCCCTCAGACCCTTTTAGTCAGTGTGG
AAAATCTCTAGCAGTACGTATAGTAGTTCATGTCATCTTATTATTCAGTATTTATAACTTGCAAAGAAAT
GAATATCAGAGAGTGAGAGGAACTTGTTTATTGCAGCTTATAATGGTTACAAATAAAGCAATAGCATCAC
AAATTTCACAAATAAAGCATTTTTTTCACTGCATTCTAGTTGTGGTTTGTCCAAACTCATCAATGTATCT
TATCATGTCTGGCTCTAGCTATCCCGCCCCTAACTCCGCCCATCCCGCCCCTAACTCCGCCCAGTTCCGC
CCATTCTCCGCCCCATGGCTGACTAATTTTTTTTATTTATGCAGAGGCCGAGGCCGCCTCGGCCTCTGAG
CTATTCCAGAAGTAGTGAGGAGGCTTTTTTGGAGGCCTAGGGACGTACCCAATTCGCCCTATAGTGAGTC
GTATTACGCGCGCTCACTGGCCGTCGTTTTACAACGTCGTGACTGGGAAAACCCTGGCGTTACCCAACTT
AATCGCCTTGCAGCACATCCCCCTTTCGCCAGCTGGCGTAATAGCGAAGAGGCCCGCACCGATCGCCCTT
CCCAACAGTTGCGCAGCCTGAATGGCGAATGGG
[124 nt withheld, positions 7454-7577]
C
[91 nt withheld, positions 7579-7669]
A
[49 nt withheld, positions 7671-7719]
CCTTTGACGTTGGAGTCCACGTTCTTT
[37 nt withheld, positions 7747-7783]
ACCCTATCTCGGTCTATTCTTTTGATTTATAAGGGATTTTGCCGATTTCGGCCTATTGGTTAAAAAATGA
GCTGATTTAACAAAAATTTAACGCGAATTTTAACAAAATATTAACGCTTACAATTTAGGTGGCACTTTTC
GGGGAAATGTGCGCGGAACCCCTATTTGTTTATTTTTCTAAATACATTCAAATATGTATCCGCTCATGAG
ACAATAACCCTGATAAATGCTTCAATAATATTGAAAAAGGAAGAGTATGAGTATTCAACATTTCCGTGTC
GCCCTTATTCCCTTTTTTGCGGCATTTTGCCTTCCTGTTTTTGCTCACCCAGAAACGCTGGTGAAAGTAA
AAGATGCTGAAGATCAGTTGGGTGCACGAGTGGGTTACATCGAACTGGATCTCAACAGCGGTAAGATCCT
TGAGAGTTTTCGCCCCGAAGAACGTTTTCCAATGATGAGCACTTTTAAAGTTCTGCTATGTGGCGCGGTA
TTATCCCGTATTGACGCCGGGCAAGAGCAACTCGGTCGCCGCATACACTATTCTCAGAATGACTTGGTTG
AGTACTCACCAGTCACAGAAAAGCATCTTACGGATGGCATGACAGTAAGAGAATTATGCAGTGCTGCCAT
AACCATGAGTGATAACACTGCGGCCAACTTACTTCTGACAACGATCGGAGGACCGAAGGAGCTAACCGCT
TTTTTGCACAACATGGGGGATCATGTAACTCGCCTTGATCGTTGGGAACCGGAGCTGAATGAAGCCATAC
CAAACGACGAGCGTGACACCACGATGCCTGTAGCAATGGCAACAACGTTGCGCAAACTATTAACTGGCGA
ACTACTTACTCTAGCTTCCCGGCAACAATTAATAGACTGGATGGAGGCGGATAAAGTTGCAGGACCACTT
CTGCGCTCGGCCCTTCCGGCTGGCTGGTTTATTGCTGATAAATCTGGAGCCGGTGAGCGTGGGTCTCGCG
GTATCATTGCAGCACTGGGGCCAGATGGTAAGCCCTCCCGTATCGTAGTTATCTACACGACGGGGAGTCA
GGCAACTATGGATGAACGAAATAGACAGATCGCTGAGATAGGTGCCTCACTGATTAAGCATTGGTAACTG
TCAGACCAAGTTTACTCATATATACTTTAGATTGATTTAAAACTTCATTTTTAATTTAAAAGGATCTAGG
TGAAGATCCTTTTTGATAATCTCATGACCAAAATCCCTTAACGTGAGTTTTCGTTCCACTGAGCGTCAGA
CCCCGTAGAAAAGATCAAAGGATCTTCTTGAGATCCTTTTTTTCTGCGCGTAATCTGCTGCTTGCAAACA
AAAAAACCACCGCTACCAGCGGTGGTTTGTTTGCCGGATCAAGAGCTACCAACTCTTTTTCCGAAGGTAA
CTGGCTTCAGCAGAGCGCAGATACCAAATACTGTTCTTCTAGTGTAGCCGTAGTTAGGCCACCACTTCAA
GAACTCTGTAGCACCGCCTACATACCTCGCTCTGCTAATCCTGTTACCAGTGGCTGCTGCCAGTGGCGAT
AAGTCGTGTCTTACCGGGTTGGACTCAAGACGATAGTTACCGGATAAGGCGCAGCGGTCGGGCTGAACGG
GGGGTTCGTGCACACAGCCCAGCTTGGAGCGAACGACCTACACCGAACTGAGATACCTACAGCGTGAGCT
ATGAGAAAGCGCCACGCTTCCCGAAGGGAGAAAGGCGGACAGGTATCCGGTAAGCGGCAGGGTCGGAACA
GGAGAGCGCACGAGGGAGCTTCCAGGGGGAAACGCCTGGTATCTTTATAGTCCTGTCGGGTTTCGCCACC
TCTGACTTGAGCGTCGATTTTTGTGATGCTCGTCAGGGGGGCGGAGCCTATGGAAAAACGCCAGCAACGC
GGCCTTTTTACGGTTCCTGGCCTTTTGCTGGCCTTTTGCTCACATGTTCTTTCCTGCGTTATCCCCTGAT
TCTGTGGATAACCGTATTACCGCCTTTGAGTGAGCTGATACCGCTCGCCGCAGCCGAACGACCGAGCGCA
GCGAGTCAGTGAGCGAGGAAGCGGAAGAGCGCCCAATACGCAAACCGCCTCTCCCCGCGCGTTGGCCGAT
TCATTAATGCAGCTGGCACGACAGGTTTCCCGACTGGAAAGCGGGCAGTGAGCGCAACGCAATTAATGTG
AGTTAGCTCACTCATTAGGCACCCCAGGCTTTACACTTTATGCTTCCGGCTCGTATGTTGTGTGGAATTG
TGAGCGGATAACAATTTCACACAGGAAACAGCTATGACCATGATTACGCCAAGCGCGCAATTAACCCTCA
CTAAAGGGAACAAAAGCTGGAGCTGCAAGC
