>Addgene plasmid #143628 | TFORF2822 | depositor partial sequence | sequence record 283014 | Insert
ACCGCCACCATGCATACACCACCCGCACTCCCTCGCCGTTTCCAAGGCGGCGGCCGCGTTCGCACCCCAG
GGTCTCACCGGCAAGGGAAGGATAATCTGGAGAGGGATCCCTCAGGAGGGTGTGTTCCGGATTTCTTGCC
TCAGGCCCAAGACTCCAACCATTTTATAATGGAATCTTTATTTTGTGAAAGTAGCGGGGACTCATCTCTG
GAGAAGGAGTTCCTCGGGGCCCCAGTGGGGCCCTCGGTGAGCACCCCCAACAGCCAGCACTCTTCTCCTA
GCCGCTCACTCAGTGCCAACTCCATCAAGGTGGAGATGTACAGCGATGAGGAGTCAAGCAGACTGCTGGG
GCCAGATGAGCGGCTCCTGGAAAAGGACGACAGCGTGATTGTGGAAGATTCATTGTCTGAGCCCCTGGGC
TACTGTGATGGGAGTGGGCCAGAGCCTCACTCCCCTGGGGGCATCCGGCTGCCCAATGGCAAGCTCAAGT
GTGACGTCTGCGGCATGGTCTGTATTGGACCCAACGTGCTCATGGTGCACAAGCGCAGTCACACTGGTGA
AAGGCCCTTCCATTGCAACCAGTGTGGTGCCTCCTTCACCCAGAAGGGGAACCTGCTGCGCCACATCAAG
CTGCACTCTGGGGAGAAGCCCTTTAAATGTCCCTTCTGCAACTATGCCTGCCGCCGGCGTGATGCACTCA
CTGGTCACCTCCGCACACACTCAGTCTCCTCTCCCACAGTGGGCAAGCCCTACAAGTGTAACTACTGTGG
CCGGAGCTACAAACAGCAGAGTACCCTGGAGGAGCACAAGGAGCGGTGCCATAACTACCTACAGAGTCTC
AGCACTGAAGCCCAAGCTTTGGCTGGCCAACCAGGTGACGAAATACGTGACCTGGAGATGGTGCCAGACT
CCATGCTGCACTCATCCTCTGAGCGGCCAACTTTCATCGATCGTCTGGCCAATAGCCTCACCAAACGCAA
GCGTTCCACACCCCAGAAGTTTGTAGGCGAAAAGCAGATGCGCTTCAGCCTCTCAGACCTCCCCTATGAT
GTGAACTCGGGTGGCTATGAAAAGGATGTGGAGTTGGTGGCACACCACAGCCTAGAGCCTGGCTTTGGAA
GTTCCCTGGCCTTTGTGGGTGCAGAGCATCTGCGTCCCCTCCGCCTTCCACCCACCAATTGCATCTCAGA
ACTCACGCCTGTCATCAGCTCTGTCTACACCCAGATGCAGCCCCTCCCTGGTCGACTGGAGCTTCCAGGA
TCCCGAGAAGCAGGTGAGGGACCTGAGGACCTGGCTGATGGAGGTCCCCTCCTCTACCGGCCCCGAGGCC
CCCTGACTGACCCTGGGGCATCCCCCAGCAATGGCTGCCAGGACTCCACAGACACAGAAAGCAACCACGA
AGATCGGGTTGCGGGGGTGGTATCCCTCCCTCAGGGTCCCCCACCCCAGCCACCTCCCACCATTGTGGTG
GGCCGGCACAGTCCTGCCTACGCCAAAGAGGACCCCAAGCCACAGGAGGGGTTATTGCGGGGCACCCCAG
GCCCCTCCAAGGAAGTGCTTCGGGTGGTGGGCGAGAGTGGTGAGCCTGTGAAGGCCTTCAAGTGTGAGCA
CTGCCGTATCCTCTTCCTGGACCACGTCATGTTCACTATCCACATGGGCTGCCATGGCTTCAGAGACCCT
TTTGAGTGCAACATCTGTGGTTATCACAGCCAGGACCGGTACGAATTCTCTTCCCACATTGTCCGGGGGG
AGCATAAGGTGGGCTAGTAATGAACTAGTCCGTAACTTGAAAGTATTTCGATTTCTTGGCTTTATATATC
TTGTGGAAAGGACGAAGTATGCCGCGTCTTACCACCGCG
