>Addgene plasmid #143628 | TFORF2822 | depositor partial sequence | sequence record 283015 | Barcode
AGTATGCCGCGTCTTACCACCGCG
